>Addgene plasmid #174128 | pLVU-coHPDL WT | addgene full sequence | sequence record 345258 | Addgene NGS Result
ACATCGAGGACGGCAGCGTGCAGCTCGCCGACCACTACCAGCAGAACACCCCCATCGGCGACGGCCCCGT
GCTGCTGCCCGACAACCACTACCTGAGCACCCAGTCCGCCCTGAGCAAAGACCCCAACGAGAAGCGCGAT
CACATGGTCCTGCTGGAGTTCGTGACCGCCGCCGGGATCACTCTCGGCATGGACGAGCTGTACAAGTAAC
GTACCGGTTAGTAATGAGTTTGGAATTAATTCTGTGGAATGTGTGTCAGTTAGGGTGTGGAAAGTCCCCA
GGCTCCCCAGCAGGCAGAAGTATGCAAAGCATGCATCTCAATTAGTCAGCAACCAGGTGTGGAAAGTCCC
CAGGCTCCCCAGCAGGCAGAAGTATGCAAAGCATGCATCTCAATTAGTCAGCAACCATAGTCCCGCCCCT
AACTCCGCCCATCCCGCCCCTAACTCCGCCCAGTTCCGCCCATTCTCCGCCCCATGGCTGACTAATTTTT
TTTATTTATGCAGAGGCCGAGGCCGCCTCTGCCTCTGAGCTATTCCAGAAGTAGTGAGGAGGCTTTTTTG
GAGGCCTAGGCTTTTGCAAAAAGCTCCCGGGAGCTTGTATATCCATTTTCGGATCTGATCAGCACGTGTT
GACAATTAATCATCGGCATAGTATATCGGCATAGTATAATACGACAAGGTGAGGAACTAAACCATGGCCA
AGCCTTTGTCTCAAGAAGAATCCACCCTCATTGAAAGAGCAACGGCTACAATCAACAGCATCCCCATCTC
TGAAGACTACAGCGTCGCCAGCGCAGCTCTCTCTAGCGACGGCCGCATCTTCACTGGTGTCAATGTATAT
CATTTTACTGGGGGACCTTGTGCAGAACTCGTGGTGCTGGGCACTGCTGCTGCTGCGGCAGCTGGCAACC
TGACTTGTATCGTCGCGATCGGAAATGAGAACAGGGGCATCTTGAGCCCCTGCGGACGGTGCCGACAGGT
GCTTCTCGATCTGCATCCTGGGATCAAAGCCATAGTGAAGGACAGTGATGGACAGCCGACGGCAGTTGGG
ATTCGTGAATTGCTGCCCTCTGGTTATGTGTGGGAGGGCTAAGCACAATTCGAGCTCGGTACCTTTAAGA
CCAATGACTTACAAGGCAGCTGTAGATCTTAGCCACTTTTTAAAAGAAAAGGGGGGACTGGAAGGGCTAA
TTCACTCCCAACGAAGACAAGATCTGCTTTTTGCTTGTACTGGGTCTCTCTGGTTAGACCAGATCTGAGC
CTGGGAGCTCTCTGGCTAACTAGGGAACCCACTGCTTAAGCCTCAATAAAGCTTGCCTTGAGTGCTTCAA
GTAGTGTGTGCCCGTCTGTTGTGTGACTCTGGTAACTAGAGATCCCTCAGACCCTTTTAGTCAGTGTGGA
AAATCTCTAGCAGTAGTAGTTCATGTCATCTTATTATTCAGTATTTATAACTTGCAAAGAAATGAATATC
AGAGAGTGAGAGGAACTTGTTTATTGCAGCTTATAATGGTTACAAATAAAGCAATAGCATCACAAATTTC
ACAAATAAAGCATTTTTTTCACTGCATTCTAGTTGTGGTTTGTCCAAACTCATCAATGTATCTTATCATG
TCTGGCTCTAGCTATCCCGCCCCTAACTCCGCCCATCCCGCCCCTAACTCCGCCCAGTTCCGCCCATTCT
CCGCCCCATGGCTGACTAATTTTTTTTATTTATGCAGAGGCCGAGGCCGCCTCGGCCTCTGAGCTATTCC
AGAAGTAGTGAGGAGGCTTTTTTGGAGGCCTAGGGACGTACCCAATTCGCCCTATAGTGAGTCGTATTAC
GCGCGCTCACTGGCCGTCGTTTTACAACGTCGTGACTGGGAAAACCCTGGCGTTACCCAACTTAATCGCC
TTGCAGCACATCCCCCTTTCGCCAGCTGGCGTAATAGCGAAGAGGCCCGCACCGATCGCCCTTCCCAACA
GTTGCGCAGCCTGAATGGCGAATGGG
[124 nt withheld, positions 1987-2110]
C
[91 nt withheld, positions 2112-2202]
A
[49 nt withheld, positions 2204-2252]
CCTTTGACGTTGGAGTCCACGTTCTTT
[37 nt withheld, positions 2280-2316]
ACCCTATCTCGGTCTATTCTTTTGATTTATAAGGGATTTTGCCGATTTCGGCCTATTGGTTAAAAAATGA
GCTGATTTAACAAAAATTTAACGCGAATTTTAACAAAATATTAACGCTTACAATTTAGGTGGCACTTTTC
GGGGAAATGTGCGCGGAACCCCTATTTGTTTATTTTTCTAAATACATTCAAATATGTATCCGCTCATGAG
ACAATAACCCTGATAAATGCTTCAATAATATTGAAAAAGGAAGAGTATGAGTATTCAACATTTCCGTGTC
GCCCTTATTCCCTTTTTTGCGGCATTTTGCCTTCCTGTTTTTGCTCACCCAGAAACGCTGGTGAAAGTAA
AAGATGCTGAAGATCAGTTGGGTGCACGAGTGGGTTACATCGAACTGGATCTCAACAGCGGTAAGATCCT
TGAGAGTTTTCGCCCCGAAGAACGTTTTCCAATGATGAGCACTTTTAAAGTTCTGCTATGTGGCGCGGTA
TTATCCCGTATTGACGCCGGGCAAGAGCAACTCGGTCGCCGCATACACTATTCTCAGAATGACTTGGTTG
AGTACTCACCAGTCACAGAAAAGCATCTTACGGATGGCATGACAGTAAGAGAATTATGCAGTGCTGCCAT
AACCATGAGTGATAACACTGCGGCCAACTTACTTCTGACAACGATCGGAGGACCGAAGGAGCTAACCGCT
TTTTTGCACAACATGGGGGATCATGTAACTCGCCTTGATCGTTGGGAACCGGAGCTGAATGAAGCCATAC
CAAACGACGAGCGTGACACCACGATGCCTGTAGCAATGGCAACAACGTTGCGCAAACTATTAACTGGCGA
ACTACTTACTCTAGCTTCCCGGCAACAATTAATAGACTGGATGGAGGCGGATAAAGTTGCAGGACCACTT
CTGCGCTCGGCCCTTCCGGCTGGCTGGTTTATTGCTGATAAATCTGGAGCCGGTGAGCGTGGGTCTCGCG
GTATCATTGCAGCACTGGGGCCAGATGGTAAGCCCTCCCGTATCGTAGTTATCTACACGACGGGGAGTCA
GGCAACTATGGATGAACGAAATAGACAGATCGCTGAGATAGGTGCCTCACTGATTAAGCATTGGTAACTG
TCAGACCAAGTTTACTCATATATACTTTAGATTGATTTAAAACTTCATTTTTAATTTAAAAGGATCTAGG
TGAAGATCCTTTTTGATAATCTCATGACCAAAATCCCTTAACGTGAGTTTTCGTTCCACTGAGCGTCAGA
CCCCGTAGAAAAGATCAAAGGATCTTCTTGAGATCCTTTTTTTCTGCGCGTAATCTGCTGCTTGCAAACA
AAAAAACCACCGCTACCAGCGGTGGTTTGTTTGCCGGATCAAGAGCTACCAACTCTTTTTCCGAAGGTAA
CTGGCTTCAGCAGAGCGCAGATACCAAATACTGTTCTTCTAGTGTAGCCGTAGTTAGGCCACCACTTCAA
GAACTCTGTAGCACCGCCTACATACCTCGCTCTGCTAATCCTGTTACCAGTGGCTGCTGCCAGTGGCGAT
AAGTCGTGTCTTACCGGGTTGGACTCAAGACGATAGTTACCGGATAAGGCGCAGCGGTCGGGCTGAACGG
GGGGTTCGTGCACACAGCCCAGCTTGGAGCGAACGACCTACACCGAACTGAGATACCTACAGCGTGAGCT
ATGAGAAAGCGCCACGCTTCCCGAAGGGAGAAAGGCGGACAGGTATCCGGTAAGCGGCAGGGTCGGAACA
GGAGAGCGCACGAGGGAGCTTCCAGGGGGAAACGCCTGGTATCTTTATAGTCCTGTCGGGTTTCGCCACC
TCTGACTTGAGCGTCGATTTTTGTGATGCTCGTCAGGGGGGCGGAGCCTATGGAAAAACGCCAGCAACGC
GGCCTTTTTACGGTTCCTGGCCTTTTGCTGGCCTTTTGCTCACATGTTCTTTCCTGCGTTATCCCCTGAT
TCTGTGGATAACCGTATTACCGCCTTTGAGTGAGCTGATACCGCTCGCCGCAGCCGAACGACCGAGCGCA
GCGAGTCAGTGAGCGAGGAAGCGGAAGAGCGCCCAATACGCAAACCGCCTCTCCCCGCGCGTTGGCCGAT
TCATTAATGCAGCTGGCACGACAGGTTTCCCGACTGGAAAGCGGGCAGTGAGCGCAACGCAATTAATGTG
AGTTAGCTCACTCATTAGGCACCCCAGGCTTTACACTTTATGCTTCCGGCTCGTATGTTGTGTGGAATTG
TGAGCGGATAACAATTTCACACAGGAAACAGCTATGACCATGATTACGCCAAGCGCGCAATTAACCCTCA
CTAAAGGGAACAAAAGCTGGAGCTGCAAGCTTAATGTAGTCTTATGCAATACTCTTGTAGTCTTGCAACA
TGGTAACGATGAGTTAGCAACATGCCTTACAAGGAGAGAAAAAGCACCGTGCATGCCGATTGGTGGAAGT
AAGGTGGTACGATCGTGCCTTATTAGGAAGGCAACAGACGGGTCTGACATGGATTGGACGAACCACTGAA
TTGCCGCATTGCAGAGATATTGTATTTAAGTGCCTAGCTCGATACATAAACGGGTCTCTCTGGTTAGACC
AGATCTGAGCCTGGGAGCTCTCTGGCTAACTAGGGAACCCACTGCTTAAGCCTCAATAAAGCTTGCCTTG
AGTGCTTCAAGTAGTGTGTGCCCGTCTGTTGTGTGACTCTGGTAACTAGAGATCCCTCAGACCCTTTTAG
TCAGTGTGGAAAATCTCTAGCAGTGGCGCCCGAACAGGGACTTGAAAGCGAAAGGGAAACCAGAGGAGCT
CTCTCGACGCAGGACTCGGCTTGCTGAAGCGCGCACGGCAAGAGGCGAGGGGCGGCGACTGGTGAGTACG
CCAAAAATTTTGACTAGCGGAGGCTAGAAGGAGAGAGATGGGTGCGAGAGCGTCAGTATTAAGCGGGGGA
GAATTAGATCGCGATGGGAAAAAATTCGGTTAAGGCCAGGGGGAAAGAAAAAATATAAATTAAAACATAT
AGTATGGGCAAGCAGGGAGCTAGAACGATTCGCAGTTAATCCTGGCCTGTTAGAAACATCAGAAGGCTGT
AGACAAATACTGGGACAGCTACAACCATCCCTTCAGACAGGATCAGAAGAACTTAGATCATTATATAATA
CAGTAGCAACCCTCTATTGTGTGCATCAAAGGATAGAGATAAAAGACACCAAGGAAGCTTTAGACAAGAT
AGAGGAAGAGCAAAACAAAAGTAAGACCACCGCACAGCAAGCGGCCGCTGATCTTCAGACCTGGAGGAGG
AGATATGAGGGACAATTGGAGAAGTGAATTATATAAATATAAAGTAGTAAAAATTGAACCATTAGGAGTA
GCACCCACCAAGGCAAAGAGAAGAGTGGTGCAGAGAGAAAAAAGAGCAGTGGGAATAGGAGCTTTGTTCC
TTGGGTTCTTGGGAGCAGCAGGAAGCACTATGGGCGCAGCGTCAATGACGCTGACGGTACAGGCCAGACA
ATTATTGTCTGGTATAGTGCAGCAGCAGAACAATTTGCTGAGGGCTATTGAGGCGCAACAGCATCTGTTG
CAACTCACAGTCTGGGGCATCAAGCAGCTCCAGGCAAGAATCCTGGCTGTGGAAAGATACCTAAAGGATC
AACAGCTCCTGGGGATTTGGGGTTGCTCTGGAAAACTCATTTGCACCACTGCTGTGCCTTGGAATGCTAG
TTGGAGTAATAAATCTCTGGAACAGATTTGGAATCACACGACCTGGATGGAGTGGGACAGAGAAATTAAC
AATTACACAAGCTTAATACACTCCTTAATTGAAGAATCGCAAAACCAGCAAGAAAAGAATGAACAAGAAT
TATTGGAATTAGATAAATGGGCAAGTTTGTGGAATTGGTTTAACATAACAAATTGGCTGTGGTATATAAA
ATTATTCATAATGATAGTAGGAGGCTTGGTAGGTTTAAGAATAGTTTTTGCTGTACTTTCTATAGTGAAT
AGAGTTAGGCAGGGATATTCACCATTATCGTTTCAGACCCACCTCCCAACCCCGAGGGGACCCGACAGGC
CCGAAGGAATAGAAGAAGAAGGTGGAGAGAGAGACAGAGACAGATCCATTCGATTAGTGAACGGATCTCG
ACGGTATCGGATCTGGCCTCCGCGCCGGGTTTTGGCGCCTCCCGCGGGCGCCCCCCTCCTCACGGCGAGC
GCTGCCACGTCAGACGAAGGGCGCAGCGAGCGTCCTGATCCTTCCGCCCGGACGCTCAGGACAGCGGCCC
GCTGCTCATAAGACTCGGCCTTAGAACCCCAGTATCAGCAGAAGGACATTTTAGGACGGGACTTGGGTGA
CTCTAGGGCACTGGTTTTCTTTCCAGAGAGCGGAACAGGCGAGGAAAAGTAGTCCCTTCTCGGCGATTCT
GCGGAGGGATCTCCGTGGGGCGGTGAACGCCGATGATTATATAAGGACGCGCCGGGTGTGGCACAGCTAG
TTCCGTCGCAGCCGGGATTTGGGTCGCGGTTCTTGTTTGTGGATCGCTGTGATCGTCACTTGGTGAGTAG
CGGGCTGCTGGGCTGGCCGGGGCTTTCGTGGCCGCCGGGCCGCTCGGTGGGACGGAAGCGTGTGGAGAGA
CCGCCAAGGGCTGTAGTCTGGGTCCGCGAGCAAGGTTGCCCTGAACTGGGGGTTGGGGGGAGCGCAGCAA
AATGGCGGCTGTTCCCGAGTCTTGAATGGAAGACGCTTGTGAGGCGGGCTGTGAGGTCGTTGAAACAAGG
TGGGGGGCATGGTGGGCGGCAAGAACCCAAGGTCTTGAGGCCTTCGCTAATGCGGGAAAGCTCTTATTCG
GGTGAGATGGGCTGGGGCACCATCTGGGGACCCTGACGTGAAGTTTGTCACTGACTGGAGAACTCGGTTT
GTCGTCTGTTGCGGGGGCGGCAGTTATGGCGGTGCCGTTGGGCAGTGCACCCGTACCTTTGGGAGCGCGC
GCCCTCGTCGTGTCGTGACGTCACCCGTTCTGTTGGCTTATAATGCAGGGTGGGGCCACCTGCCGGTAGG
TGTGCGGTAGGCTTTTCTCCGTCGCAGGACGCAGGGTTCGGGCCTAGGGTAGGCTCTCCTGAATCGACAG
GCGCCGGACCTCTGGTGAGGGGAGGGATAAGTGAGGCGTCAGTTTCTTTGGTCGGTTTTATGTACCTATC
TTCTTAAGTAGCTGAAGCTCCGGTTTTGAACTATGCGCTCGGGGTTGGCGAGTGTGTTTTGTGAAGTTTT
TTAGGCACCTTTTGAAATGTAATCATTTGGGTCAATATGTAATTTTCAGTGTTAGACTAGTAAATTGTCC
GCTAAATTCTGGCCGTTTTTGGCTTTTTTGTTAGACGAAGCTTGGTACCGAGCTCGGATCCACTAGTCCA
GTGTGGTGGAATTCTGCAGATATCAACAAGTTTGTACAAAAAAGCAGGCTTCACCATGGCGGCGCCAGCG
CTCCGTCTGTGTCACATTGCGTTCCACGTTCCGGCCGGTCAACCACTGGCGCGTAATCTGCAGCGTCTGT
TTGGCTTTCAGCCACTGGCCAGCCGTGAAGTTGATGGTTGGCGCCAGCTGGCGCTCCGTAGTGGCGATGC
GGTTTTTCTGGTGAATGAGGGTGCCGGCAGTGGCGAACCACTGTATGGTCTTGATCCACGCCATGCGGTG
CCAAGTGCGACCAATCTGTGCTTCGATGTGGCGGATGCCGGTGCGGCCACCCGCGAACTGGCGGCGCTGG
GTTGTAGTGTTCCGGTTCCGCCGGTTCGTGTTCGCGATGCGCAAGGTGCCGCGACGTATGCGGTTGTTAG
CAGCCCGGCGGGTATTCTGAGTCTCACGCTGCTGGAACGTGCGGGTTATCGTGGTCCATTTCTGCCGGGC
TTTCGTCCGGTTAGCAGTGCCCCGGGTCCGGGTTGGGTTAGTCGTGTTGACCATCTGACGCTGGCGTGCA
CCCCGGGTAGTAGCCCAACGCTGCTCCGTTGGTTTCACGACTGTCTGGGCTTCTGCCATCTGCCGCTGAG
TCCGGGCGAAGATCCGGAACTGGGTCTGGAAATGACGGCCGGCTTTGGTCTCGGTGGTCTGCGTCTGACG
GCCCTCCAAGCCCAACCGGGCAGCATTGTTCCAACCCTCGTTCTGGCGGAAAGTCTGCCGGGTGCCACGA
CCCGTCAAGATCAAGTGGAACAGTTTCTGGCGCGCCACAAAGGTCCGGGTCTCCAACATGTGGGCCTCTA
CACCCCGAATATTGTTGAAGCCACCGAAGGTGTTGCGACCGCCGGTGGCCAATTTCTGGCCCCACCGGGC
GCCTACTACCAACAACCGGGCAAAGAGCGCCAAATTCGCGCGGCCGGTCACGAACCACATCTGCTGGCCC
GCCAAGGTATTCTGCTCGATGGCGACAAGGGCAAGTTTCTGCTCCAAGTTTTCACCAAGAGTCTGTTCAC
CGAAGACACCTTCTTTCTGGAGCTGATCCAGCGTCAAGGCGCCACGGGTTTTGGCCAAGGCAACATCCGT
GCGCTGTGGCAGAGTGTTCAAGAACAGAGCGCCCGTAGCCAAGAAGCCCACCCAGCTTTCTTGTACAAAG
TGGTTGATATCCAGCACAGTGGCGGCCGCTCGAGTCTAGAGGGCCCGCGGTTCGAAATGGTGAGCAAGGG
CGAGGAGCTGTTCACCGGGGTGGTGCCCATCCTGGTCGAGCTGGACGGCGACGTAAACGGCCACAAGTTC
AGCGTGTCCGGCGAGGGCGAGGGCGATGCCACCTACGGCAAGCTGACCCTGAAGTTCATCTGCACCACCG
GCAAGCTGCCCGTGCCCTGGCCCACCCTCGTGACCACCTTCACCTACGGCGTGCAGTGCTTCGCCCGCTA
CCCCGACCACATGAAGCAGCACGACTTCTTCAAGTCCGCCATGCCCGAAGGCTACGTCCAGGAGCGCACC
ATCTTCTTCAAGGACGACGGCAACTACAAGACCCGCGCCGAGGTGAAGTTCGAGGGCGACACCCTGGTGA
ACCGCATCGAGCTGAAGGGCATCGACTTCAAGGAGGACGGCAACATCCTGGGGCACAAGCTGGAGTACAA
CTACAACAGCCACAAGGTCTATATCACCGCCGACAAGCAGAAGAACGGCATCAAGGTGAACTTCAAGACC
CGCCACA
Features (pLannotate 1.2.2; 29 found; start..end, strand, type, name):
    251..580     +  promoter       SV40 promoter: SV40 enhancer and early promoter
    628..675     +  promoter       EM7 promoter: synthetic bacterial promoter&nbsp
    694..1092    +  CDS            BSD: blasticidin S deaminase; Aspergillus terreus BSD; confers resistance to blasticidin
   1109..1177    +  CDS            nef (fragment): NEF_HV1Z2 - Experimental evidence at protein level: Swiss-Prot protein existence level 1. Extracellular Nef protein targets CD4(+) T-lymphocytes for apoptosis by interacting with CXCR4 surface receptors. From Human immunodeficiency virus type 1 group M subtype D (isolate Z2/CDC-Z34) (HIV-1).
   1179..1412    +  LTR            3' LTR (ΔU3): self-inactivating 3' long terminal repeat (LTR) from HIV-1
   1484..1605    +  polyA_signal   SV40 poly(A) signal: SV40 polyadenylation signal
   1645..1780    +  rep_origin     SV40 ori: SV40 origin of replication
   1801..1819    -  promoter       T7 promoter: promoter for bacteriophage T7 RNA polymerase
   1827..1982    +  CDS            lacZα (fragment): LacZα fragment of β-galactosidase; lacZ fragment
   1987..2415    +  rep_origin     f1 ori (sequence partly withheld): f1 bacteriophage origin of replication; arrow indicates direction of (+) strand synthesis
   2468..2572    +  promoter       AmpR promoter: bla
   2573..3433    +  CDS            AmpR: β-lactamase; bla; confers resistance to ampicillin, carbenicillin, and related antibiotics
   3604..4192    +  rep_origin     ori: high-copy-number ColE1/pMB1/pBR322/pUC origin of replication
   4375..4467    +  CDS            lacI (fragment): lac repressor; lacI; The lac repressor binds to the lac operator to inhibit transcription in E. coli. This inhibition can be relieved by adding lactose or isopropyl-β-D-thiogalactopyranoside (IPTG).
   4480..4501    +  protein_bind   CAP binding site: CAP binding activates transcription in the presence of cAMP. E. coli catabolite activator protein
   4516..4546    +  promoter       lac promoter: promoter for the E. coli lac operon
   4554..4570    +  protein_bind   lac operator: The lac repressor binds to the lac operator to inhibit transcription in E. coli. This inhibition can be relieved by adding lactose or isopropyl-β-D-thiogalactopyranoside (IPTG). lac repressor encoded by lacI
   4615..4633    +  promoter       T3 promoter: promoter for bacteriophage T3 RNA polymerase
   4661..4887    +  promoter       RSV promoter: Rous sarcoma virus enhancer/promoter
   4888..5068    +  LTR            5' LTR (truncated): truncated 5' long terminal repeat (LTR) from HIV-1
   5115..5240    +  misc_feature   HIV-1 Ψ: packaging signal of human immunodeficiency virus type 1
   5224..5587    +  CDS            HIV-1 gag (fragment): gag protein from human immunodeficiency virus 1; gag
   5733..5966    +  misc_feature   RRE: The Rev response element (RRE) of HIV-1 allows for Rev-dependent mRNA export from the nucleus to the cytoplasm.
   6343..6443    +  CDS            Rev (fragment): human immunodeficiency virus 1 (HIV-1) Rev protein; rev; enhances nuclear export of unspliced and incompletely spliced viral mRNAs
   6461..7672    +  promoter       UbC promoter: human ubiquitin C promoter
   7732..7756    +  protein_bind   attB1: mutant version of attB; recombination site for the Gateway® BP reaction BP Clonase™
   7762..8874    +  CDS            HPDL: HPDL_HUMAN - Also known as GLOXD1. Experimental evidence at protein level: Swiss-Prot protein existence level 1. May have dioxygenase activity. From Homo sapiens (Human).
   8876..8900    -  protein_bind   attB2: mutant version of attB; recombination site for the Gateway® BP reaction BP Clonase™
   8953..209     +  CDS            EmGFP (across the origin): Emerald GFP mammalian codon-optimized
