[The description below was written by a language model from this plasmid's Addgene catalogue record and pLannotate feature annotations shown in this document.]
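Description:
pLVU-coHPDL WT is a third-generation-style, self-inactivating HIV-1 lentiviral transfer plasmid for expressing wild-type, codon-optimized human HPDL (4-hydroxyphenylpyruvate dioxygenase-like) in mammalian cells. In bacteria it is maintained through a high-copy ColE1/pUC origin with ampicillin selection (AmpR); an f1 origin and remnants of a lac/T3/T7 cloning region are also annotated in the backbone. The record specifies a recombination-deficient "stable" E. coli strain as host, which fits the repeated LTR sequences in the plasmid.

The viral genome is transcribed from a chimeric RSV promoter fused to a truncated 5' LTR, followed by the Ψ packaging signal with a partial gag fragment and the Rev response element for Rev-dependent nuclear export of the genomic RNA. It ends in a ΔU3 3' LTR, which inactivates LTR promoter activity after integration, with an SV40 polyadenylation signal and SV40 origin downstream. Within the provirus, the human ubiquitin C (UbC) promoter drives the HPDL coding sequence. This is flanked by attB1 and attB2 sites, indicating it was introduced by Gateway recombination into a destination vector. An Emerald GFP coding sequence lies just downstream of attB2, matching the catalogue's C-terminal GFP tag, so the protein can be followed by fluorescence. A second cassette, with the SV40 early promoter plus bacterial EM7 promoter driving blasticidin S deaminase, allows blasticidin selection of transduced cells.

The construct is suited to producing lentivirus for stable expression of GFP-tagged HPDL. The associated publication concerns the 4-hydroxymandelate pathway of CoQ10 synthesis.
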