Addgene plasmid #174128: pLVU-coHPDL WT
Purpose: Expresses wild type codon-optimized HPDL in mammalian cells
Depositing lab: Michael Pacold. Depositing organization: NYU Grossman School of Medicine. Publication: The polar oxy-metabolome reveals the 4-hydroxymandelate CoQ10 synthesis pathway. Banh RS, Kim ES, Spillier Q, Biancur DE, Yamamoto K, Sohn ASW, Shi G, Jones DR, Kimmelman AC, Pacold ME. Nature. 2021 Sep 1. pii: 10.1038/s41586-021-03865-w. doi: 10.1038/s41586-021-03865-w. PubMed 34471290.
Backbone
  Vector backbone: pLVU
  Vector type: Mammalian Expression, Lentiviral
Growth in bacteria
  Bacterial resistance: Ampicillin, 100 μg/mL
  Growth temperature: 30°C
  Growth strain: NEB Stable
  Copy number: Unknown
Gene/Insert
  Gene/Insert name: 4-hydroxyphenylpyruvate dioxygenase like
  Species: H. sapiens (human)
  Mutation: Codon optimized
  GenBank ID: NM_032756.4
  Entrez Gene: HPDL (a.k.a. 4-HPPD-L, GLOXD1, NEDSWMA, SPG83)
  Tag / fusion protein: GFP (C terminal on insert)
Terms and licenses: Academic/Nonprofit Terms; Industry Terms: Not Available to Industry
How to cite: pLVU-coHPDL WT was a gift from Michael Pacold (Addgene plasmid # 174128 ; http://n2t.net/addgene:174128 ; RRID:Addgene_174128)
